Addgene plasmid #189961: HisGB1-CITED(216-242)+CBPTAZ1(340-439)
Purpose: Coexpression of CBP TAZ1 and CITED in E coli
Depositing lab: Peter Wright. Depositing organization: Scripps California (The Scripps Research Institute). Publication: Multivalency enables unidirectional switch-like competition between intrinsically disordered proteins. Berlow RB, Dyson HJ, Wright PE. Proc Natl Acad Sci U S A. 2022 Jan 18;119(3). pii: 2117338119. doi: 10.1073/pnas.2117338119. PubMed 35012986.
Backbone
  Vector backbone: pET21a
  Backbone manufacturer: Novagen
  Backbone size w/o insert (bp): 5500
  Total vector size (bp): 6300
  Vector type: Bacterial Expression
Growth in bacteria
  Bacterial resistance: Ampicillin, 100 μg/mL
  Growth temperature: 37°C
  Growth strain: DH5alpha
  Copy number: Low Copy
Gene/Insert 1
  Gene/Insert name: CITED2 (216-242)
  Species: H. sapiens (human)
  Insert size (bp): 165
  Entrez Gene: CITED2 (a.k.a. ASD8, MRG-1, MRG1, P35SRJ, VSD2)
  Promoter: T7
  Cloning method: Restriction Enzyme; 5′ cloning site NdeI (not destroyed); 3′ cloning site BamHI (not destroyed)
  Sequencing primers: 5′ T7; 3′ T7
Gene/Insert 2
  Gene/Insert name: CBP TAZ1 (340-439) (alt name: CBP CH1)
  Species: M. musculus (mouse)
  Entrez Gene: Crebbp (a.k.a. CBP, CBP/p300, KAT3A, p300/CBP)
  Promoter: T7
  Cloning method: Restriction Enzyme; 5′ cloning site NcoI (not destroyed); 3′ cloning site HindIII (not destroyed)
  Sequencing primers: 5′ T7; 3′ T7
Terms and licenses: Academic/Nonprofit Terms; Industry Terms: Not Available to Industry
How to cite: HisGB1-CITED(216-242)+CBPTAZ1(340-439) was a gift from Peter Wright (Addgene plasmid # 189961 ; http://n2t.net/addgene:189961 ; RRID:Addgene_189961)
