[The description below was written by a language model from this plasmid's Addgene catalogue record and pLannotate feature annotations shown in this document.]
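Description:
HisGB1-CITED(216-242)+CBPTAZ1(340-439) is a bacterial coexpression plasmid built on the pET21a backbone for producing two interacting protein fragments together in E. coli. It replicates from a pBR322/ColE1-type origin accompanied by the rop gene and bom region, consistent with its listing as low copy, and is selected with ampicillin through the β-lactamase gene. An f1 origin is also present, and the backbone carries lacI under its own promoter to supply lac repressor. The catalogue gives a total size of about 6.3 kb, whereas the sequenced record annotated here is 6,073 nt.

The payload is arranged as a bicistronic unit. A single annotated T7 promoter with an adjacent lac operator, making expression IPTG-inducible in hosts that supply T7 RNA polymerase, is followed by a T7 gene 10 ribosome binding site and the first open reading frame. This frame comprises a short His tag, a fragment of streptococcal protein G (the GB1 domain, commonly used as a solubility and expression enhancer) and residues 216–242 of human CITED2, cloned between NdeI and BamHI. The automated annotation labels this segment as a mouse Cited1 fragment, probably reflecting homology within the CITED family. A second ribosome binding site then drives translation of mouse CBP residues 340–439, the TAZ1 (CH1) domain, cloned NcoI to HindIII, ahead of the T7 terminator. The vector's own His-tag sequence lies downstream of TAZ1, but the record does not state whether it is translated in frame.

Coexpression yields the CITED2 activation-domain peptide together with its TAZ1 binding partner. The associated publication concerns competition between intrinsically disordered proteins.
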