Features (pLannotate 1.2.2; 23 found; start..end, strand, type, name):
      1..140     -  misc_feature   bom: basis of mobility region from pBR322
    242..433     -  CDS            rop: Rop protein, which maintains plasmids at low copy number; rop
    450..830     +  CDS            YPB1_ECOLX: Protein predicted: Swiss-Prot protein existence level 4. From Escherichia coli.
    902..1193    -  CDS            TcR (fragment): tetracycline efflux protein; tet; confers resistance to tetracycline
   1208..1229    -  protein_bind   CAP binding site: CAP binding activates transcription in the presence of cAMP. E. coli catabolite activator protein
   1242..2324    -  CDS            lacI: lac repressor; lacI; The lac repressor binds to the lac operator to inhibit transcription in E. coli. This inhibition can be relieved by adding lactose or isopropyl-β-D-thiogalactopyranoside (IPTG).
   2325..2402    -  promoter       lacI promoter: lacI
   2410..2689    -  CDS            TcR (fragment): tetracycline efflux protein; tet; confers resistance to tetracycline
   2711..2729    +  promoter       T7 promoter: promoter for bacteriophage T7 RNA polymerase
   2730..2754    +  protein_bind   lac operator: The lac repressor binds to the lac operator to inhibit transcription in E. coli. This inhibition can be relieved by adding lactose or isopropyl-β-D-thiogalactopyranoside (IPTG). lac repressor encoded by lacI
   2769..2791    +  RBS            RBS: efficient ribosome binding site from bacteriophage T7 gene 10 (Olins and Rangwala, 1989)
   2804..2820    +  CDS            capTEV™ (fragment): composite tag for in vivo biotinylation, TEV protease cleavage, and 6xHis tagging
   2834..2998    +  CDS            spg (fragment) (sequence withheld): SPG1_STRSG - Experimental evidence at protein level: Swiss-Prot protein existence level 1. Binds to the constant Fc region of IgG with high affinity. From Streptococcus sp. group G.
   3011..3130    +  CDS            Cited1 (fragment): CITE1_MOUSE - Also known as Msg1. Experimental evidence at protein level: Swiss-Prot protein existence level 1. Transcriptional coactivator of the p300/CBP-mediated transcription complex. Enhances SMAD-mediated transcription by strengthening the functional link between the DNA-binding SMAD transcription factors and the p300/CBP transcription coactivator complex. Stimulates estrogen-dependent transactivation activity mediated by estrogen receptors signaling; stabilizes the interaction of estrogen receptor ESR1 and histone acetyltransferase EP300. Positively regulates TGF-beta signaling through
   3156..3178    +  RBS            RBS: efficient ribosome binding site from bacteriophage T7 gene 10 (Olins and Rangwala, 1989)
   3185..3487    +  CDS            Crebbp (fragment): CBP_MOUSE - Also known as Cbp. Experimental evidence at protein level: Swiss-Prot protein existence level 1. Acetylates histones, giving a specific tag for transcriptional activation (By similarity). Also acetylates non-histone proteins, like DDX21, FBL, IRF2, MAFG, NCOA3, POLR1E/PAF53 and FOXO1 (PubMed:10207073, PubMed:11701890, PubMed:16287980, PubMed:15220471). Binds specifically to phosphorylated CREB and enhances its transcriptional activity toward cAMP-responsive genes (By similarity). Acts as a coactivator of ALX1 (By similarity). Acts as a circadian transcriptional coactivator which en
   3515..3532    +  CDS            9xHis (fragment): 9xHis affinity tag
   3542..3591    +  CDS            SET1 (fragment): solubility-enhancement tag derived from T7 phage gene 10B
   3599..3646    +  terminator     T7 terminator: transcription terminator for bacteriophage T7 RNA polymerase
   3683..4111    +  rep_origin     f1 ori (sequence partly withheld): f1 bacteriophage origin of replication; arrow indicates direction of (+) strand synthesis
   4164..4268    +  promoter       AmpR promoter: bla
   4269..5129    +  CDS            AmpR: β-lactamase; bla; confers resistance to ampicillin, carbenicillin, and related antibiotics
   5300..5888    +  rep_origin     ori: high-copy-number ColE1/pMB1/pBR322/pUC origin of replication
>Addgene plasmid #189961 | HisGB1-CITED(216-242)+CBPTAZ1(340-439) | addgene full sequence | sequence record 378016 | Addgene NGS Result
CCTGATGCGGTATTTTCTCCTTACGCATCTGTGCGGTATTTCACACCGCAATGGTGCACTCTCAGTACAA
TCTGCTCTGATGCCGCATAGTTAAGCCAGTATACACTCCGCTATCGCTACGTGACTGGGTCATTGCTGCG
CCCCGACACCCGCCAACACCCGCTGACGCGCCCTGACGGGCTTGTCTGCTCCCGGCATCCGCTTACAGAC
AAGCTGTGACCGTCTCCGGGAGCTGCATGTGTCAGAGGTTTTCACCGTCATCACCGAAACGCGCGAGGCA
GCTGCGGTAAAGCTCATCAGCGTGGTCGTGAAGCGATTCACAGATGTCTGCCTGTTCATCCGCGTCCAGC
TCGTTGAGTTTCTCCAGAAGCGTTAATGTCTGGCTTCTGATAAAGCGGGCCATGTTAAGGGCGGTTTTTT
CCTGTTTGGTCACTGATGCCTCCGTGTAAGGGGGATTTCTGTTCATGGGGGTAATGATACCGATGAAACG
AGAGAGGATGCTCACGATACGGGTTACTGATGATGAACATGCCCGGTTACTGGAACGTTGTGAGGGTAAA
CAACTGGCGGTATGGATGCGGCGGGACCAGAGAAAAATCACTCAGGGTCAATGCCAGCGCTTCGTTAATA
CAGATGTAGGTGTTCCACAGGGTAGCCAGCAGCATCCTGCGATGCAGATCCGGAACATAATGGTGCAGGG
CGCTGACTTCCGCGTTTCCAGACTTTACGAAACACGGAAACCGAAGACCATTCATGTTGTTGCTCAGGTC
GCAGACGTTTTGCAGCAGCAGTCGCTTCACGTTCGCTCGCGTATCGGTGATTCATTCTGCTAACCAGTAA
GGCAACCCCGCCAGCCTAGCCGGGTCCTCAACGACAGGAGCACGATCATGCGCACCCGTGGGGCCGCCAT
GCCGGCGATAATGGCCTGCTTCTCGCCGAAACGTTTGGTGGCGGGACCAGTGACGAAGGCTTGAGCGAGG
GCGTGCAAGATTCCGAATACCGCAAGCGACAGGCCGATCATCGTCGCGCTCCAGCGAAAGCGGTCCTCGC
CGAAAATGACCCAGAGCGCTGCCGGCACCTGTCCTACGAGTTGCATGATAAAGAAGACAGTCATAAGTGC
GGCGACGATAGTCATGCCCCGCGCCCACCGGAAGGAGCTGACTGGGTTGAAGGCTCTCAAGGGCATCGGT
CGAGATCCCGGTGCCTAATGAGTGAGCTAACTTACATTAATTGCGTTGCGCTCACTGCCCGCTTTCCAGT
CGGGAAACCTGTCGTGCCAGCTGCATTAATGAATCGGCCAACGCGCGGGGAGAGGCGGTTTGCGTATTGG
GCGCCAGGGTGGTTTTTCTTTTCACCAGTGAGACGGGCAACAGCTGATTGCCCTTCACCGCCTGGCCCTG
AGAGAGTTGCAGCAAGCGGTCCACGCTGGTTTGCCCCAGCAGGCGAAAATCCTGTTTGATGGTGGTTAAC
GGCGGGATATAACATGAGCTGTCTTCGGTATCGTCGTATCCCACTACCGAGATATCCGCACCAACGCGCA
GCCCGGACTCGGTAATGGCGCGCATTGCGCCCAGCGCCATCTGATCGTTGGCAACCAGCATCGCAGTGGG
AACGATGCCCTCATTCAGCATTTGCATGGTTTGTTGAAAACCGGACATGGCACTCCAGTCGCCTTCCCGT
TCCGCTATCGGCTGAATTTGATTGCGAGTGAGATATTTATGCCAGCCAGCCAGACGCAGACGCGCCGAGA
CAGAACTTAATGGGCCCGCTAACAGCGCGATTTGCTGGTGACCCAATGCGACCAGATGCTCCACGCCCAG
TCGCGTACCGTCTTCATGGGAGAAAATAATACTGTTGATGGGTGTCTGGTCAGAGACATCAAGAAATAAC
GCCGGAACATTAGTGCAGGCAGCTTCCACAGCAATGGCATCCTGGTCATCCAGCGGATAGTTAATGATCA
GCCCACTGACGCGTTGCGCGAGAAGATTGTGCACCGCCGCTTTACAGGCTTCGACGCCGCTTCGTTCTAC
CATCGACACCACCACGCTGGCACCCAGTTGATCGGCGCGAGATTTAATCGCCGCGACAATTTGCGACGGC
GCGTGCAGGGCCAGACTGGAGGTGGCAACGCCAATCAGCAACGACTGTTTGCCCGCCAGTTGTTGTGCCA
CGCGGTTGGGAATGTAATTCAGCTCCGCCATCGCCGCTTCCACTTTTTCCCGCGTTTTCGCAGAAACGTG
GCTGGCCTGGTTCACCACGCGGGAAACGGTCTGATAAGAGACACCGGCATACTCTGCGACATCGTATAAC
GTTACTGGTTTCACATTCACCACCCTGAATTGACTCTCTTCCGGGCGCTATCATGCCATACCGCGAAAGG
TTTTGCGCCATTCGATGGTGTCCGGGATCTCGACGCTCTCCCTTATGCGACTCCTGCATTAGGAAGCAGC
CCAGTAGTAGGTTGAGGCCGTTGAGCACCGCCGCCGCAAGGAATGGTGCATGCAAGGAGATGGCGCCCAA
CAGTCCCCCGGCCACGGGGCCTGCCACCATACCCACGCCGAAACAAGCGCTCATGAGCCCGAAGTGGCGA
GCCCGATCTTCCCCATCGGTGATGTCGGCGATATAGGCGCCAGCAACCGCACCTGTGGCGCCGGTGATGC
CGGCCACGATGCGTCCGGCGTAGAGGATCGAGATCTCGATCCCGCGAAATTAATACGACTCACTATAGGG
GAATTGTGAGCGGATAACAATTCCCCTCTAGAAATAATTTTGTTTAACTTTAAGAAGGAGATATACCATG
GGCCATCATCATCATCATCACAGCAGCGGC
[168 nt withheld, positions 2831-2998]
GAATTCAGCAGCGGCAGCAGCGGCCTGGTTCCGCGTGGTTCCCATATGTCCAATGTCATAGACACTGATT
TCATCGACGAGGAAGTTCTTATGTCCTTGGTGATAGAAATGGGTTTGGACCGCATCAAGGAGTAATAGGA
TCCCCTCTAGAAATAATTTTGTTTAACTTTAAGAAGGAGATATACCATGGCAACAGGCCCCACAGCAGAC
CCTGAAAAACGCAAACTGATACAGCAGCAGCTGGTTCTACTGCTTCATGCCCACAAATGTCAGAGACGAG
AGCAAGCAAATGGAGAGGTTCGAGCCTGTTCTCTCCCACACTGTCGAACCATGAAAAACGTTTTGAATCA
CATGACACATTGTCAGGCTGGGAAAGCCTGCCAAGTTGCCCATTGTGCATCTTCACGACAAATCATCTCT
CATTGGAAGAACTGCACACGACATGACTGTCCTGTTTGCCTCCCTTTGAAAAATGCCAGTGACAAGCGAT
AATAGAAGCTTGCGGCCGCACTCGAGCACCACCACCACCACCACTGAGATCCGGCTGCTAACAAAGCCCG
AAAGGAAGCTGAGTTGGCTGCTGCCACCGCTGAGCAATAACTAGCATAACCCCTTGGGGCCTCTAAACGG
GTCTTGAGGGGTTTTTTGCTGAAAGGAGGAACTATATCCGGATTGGCGAATGGG
[124 nt withheld, positions 3683-3806]
C
[91 nt withheld, positions 3808-3898]
A
[49 nt withheld, positions 3900-3948]
CCTTTGACGTTGGAGTCCACGTTCTTT
[37 nt withheld, positions 3976-4012]
ACCCTATCTCGGTCTATTCTTTTGATTTATAAGGGATTTTGCCGATTTCGGCCTATTGGTTAAAAAATGA
GCTGATTTAACAAAAATTTAACGCGAATTTTAACAAAATATTAACGCTTACAATTTAGGTGGCACTTTTC
GGGGAAATGTGCGCGGAACCCCTATTTGTTTATTTTTCTAAATACATTCAAATATGTATCCGCTCATGAG
ACAATAACCCTGATAAATGCTTCAATAATATTGAAAAAGGAAGAGTATGAGTATTCAACATTTCCGTGTC
GCCCTTATTCCCTTTTTTGCGGCATTTTGCCTTCCTGTTTTTGCTCACCCAGAAACGCTGGTGAAAGTAA
AAGATGCTGAAGATCAGTTGGGTGCACGAGTGGGTTACATCGAACTGGATCTCAACAGCGGTAAGATCCT
TGAGAGTTTTCGCCCCGAAGAACGTTTTCCAATGATGAGCACTTTTAAAGTTCTGCTATGTGGCGCGGTA
TTATCCCGTATTGACGCCGGGCAAGAGCAACTCGGTCGCCGCATACACTATTCTCAGAATGACTTGGTTG
AGTACTCACCAGTCACAGAAAAGCATCTTACGGATGGCATGACAGTAAGAGAATTATGCAGTGCTGCCAT
AACCATGAGTGATAACACTGCGGCCAACTTACTTCTGACAACGATCGGAGGACCGAAGGAGCTAACCGCT
TTTTTGCACAACATGGGGGATCATGTAACTCGCCTTGATCGTTGGGAACCGGAGCTGAATGAAGCCATAC
CAAACGACGAGCGTGACACCACGATGCCTGCAGCAATGGCAACAACGTTGCGCAAACTATTAACTGGCGA
ACTACTTACTCTAGCTTCCCGGCAACAATTAATAGACTGGATGGAGGCGGATAAAGTTGCAGGACCACTT
CTGCGCTCGGCCCTTCCGGCTGGCTGGTTTATTGCTGATAAATCTGGAGCCGGTGAGCGTGGGTCTCGCG
GTATCATTGCAGCACTGGGGCCAGATGGTAAGCCCTCCCGTATCGTAGTTATCTACACGACGGGGAGTCA
GGCAACTATGGATGAACGAAATAGACAGATCGCTGAGATAGGTGCCTCACTGATTAAGCATTGGTAACTG
TCAGACCAAGTTTACTCATATATACTTTAGATTGATTTAAAACTTCATTTTTAATTTAAAAGGATCTAGG
TGAAGATCCTTTTTGATAATCTCATGACCAAAATCCCTTAACGTGAGTTTTCGTTCCACTGAGCGTCAGA
CCCCGTAGAAAAGATCAAAGGATCTTCTTGAGATCCTTTTTTTCTGCGCGTAATCTGCTGCTTGCAAACA
AAAAAACCACCGCTACCAGCGGTGGTTTGTTTGCCGGATCAAGAGCTACCAACTCTTTTTCCGAAGGTAA
CTGGCTTCAGCAGAGCGCAGATACCAAATACTGTCCTTCTAGTGTAGCCGTAGTTAGGCCACCACTTCAA
GAACTCTGTAGCACCGCCTACATACCTCGCTCTGCTAATCCTGTTACCAGTGGCTGCTGCCAGTGGCGAT
AAGTCGTGTCTTACCGGGTTGGACTCAAGACGATAGTTACCGGATAAGGCGCAGCGGTCGGGCTGAACGG
GGGGTTCGTGCACACAGCCCAGCTTGGAGCGAACGACCTACACCGAACTGAGATACCTACAGCGTGAGCT
ATGAGAAAGCGCCACGCTTCCCGAAGGGAGAAAGGCGGACAGGTATCCGGTAAGCGGCAGGGTCGGAACA
GGAGAGCGCACGAGGGAGCTTCCAGGGGGAAACGCCTGGTATCTTTATAGTCCTGTCGGGTTTCGCCACC
TCTGACTTGAGCGTCGATTTTTGTGATGCTCGTCAGGGGGGCGGAGCCTATGGAAAAACGCCAGCAACGC
GGCCTTTTTACGGTTCCTGGCCTTTTGCTGGCCTTTTGCTCACATGTTCTTTCCTGCGTTATCCCCTGAT
TCTGTGGATAACCGTATTACCGCCTTTGAGTGAGCTGATACCGCTCGCCGCAGCCGAACGACCGAGCGCA
GCGAGTCAGTGAGCGAGGAAGCGGAAGAGCG
